Addgene plasmid #40759: mutpRL-TK 4xUTR
Purpose: To evaluate the efficacy of silencing and the extent of cooperativity directed by a small silencing RNA bound at one or multiple sites on an mRNA
Depositing lab: Phillip Zamore. Depositing organization: University of Massachusetts, Worcester. Publication: Argonaute protein identity and pairing geometry determine cooperativity in mammalian RNA silencing. Broderick JA, Salomon WE, Ryder SP, Aronin N, Zamore PD. RNA. 2011 Oct;17(10):1858-69. Epub 2011 Aug 30. 10.1261/rna.2778911 PubMed 21878547.
Backbone
  Vector backbone: mutpRL-TK
  Backbone manufacturer: Sharp Lab (http://web.mit.edu/sharplab/RNAi/Cloning.html)
  Modifications to backbone: pRL-TK (Promega) was digested with XbaI, and the following ligated in: ctagattccgagatatcggtaatgggcc This produced a modified vector, still containing an XbaI site, but now also containing an ApaI site, to allow for directional cloning of 3' UTR inserts. Final vector: TAATTctagattccgagatatcggtaatgggccCTAGA
  Vector type: Luciferase
Growth in bacteria
  Bacterial resistance: Ampicillin, 100 μg/mL
  Growth temperature: 37°C
  Growth strain: Top10
  Copy number: High Copy
Gene/Insert
  Gene/Insert name: 4 copies of the CXCR4 small RNA target site
  Mutation: mutated from TAG to CTC at nt 387–389 of the Renilla luciferase open reading frame to generate mismatches with seed positions 5, 6, and 7 of the siRNA guide strand by PCR-directed mutagenesis
  Promoter: TK
  Tag / fusion protein: luciferase (N terminal on backbone)
  Cloning method: Restriction Enzyme; 5′ cloning site XbaI (not destroyed); 3′ cloning site ApaI (not destroyed)
  Sequencing primers: 5′ CCAATGCTATTGTTGAAGGTGCCAAG; 3′ CACTGCATTCTAGTTGTGGTTTGTCC
Terms and licenses: Academic/Nonprofit Terms; Industry Terms: Not Available to Industry
How to cite: mutpRL-TK 4xUTR was a gift from Phillip Zamore (Addgene plasmid # 40759 ; http://n2t.net/addgene:40759 ; RRID:Addgene_40759)
