[The description below was written by a language model from this plasmid's Addgene catalogue record.]
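Description:
mutpRL-TK 4xUTR is a mammalian luciferase reporter plasmid built on mutpRL-TK, a derivative of the commercial pRL-TK Renilla luciferase vector. The backbone was altered by ligating a short linker into the XbaI site just downstream of the luciferase stop codon. This keeps an XbaI site and adds an ApaI site, so that 3′ UTR fragments can be cloned directionally. The plasmid is maintained in E. coli at high copy number under ampicillin selection. The record does not include a feature table, so the origin of replication and other backbone elements are not itemised.

The payload is a Renilla luciferase open reading frame driven by the TK (thymidine kinase) promoter, a relatively weak constitutive promoter. Four copies of the CXCR4 small RNA target site are inserted between XbaI and ApaI in the 3′ UTR. The luciferase coding sequence also carries a three-nucleotide substitution (TAG to CTC at positions 387–389 of the ORF), introduced by PCR-directed mutagenesis. This change creates mismatches with seed positions 5, 6 and 7 of the siRNA guide strand, presumably so that a fortuitous match in the coding region does not contribute to repression and silencing can be attributed to the engineered UTR sites.

The construct is intended for measuring how effectively a small silencing RNA represses an mRNA, and how much cooperativity arises when it binds at one or multiple sites on the same transcript. The name and stated purpose suggest that it is compared with related reporters carrying different numbers of sites, although the record does not list them.
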