>Addgene plasmid #40759 | mutpRL-TK 4xUTR | depositor partial sequence | sequence record 69455 | target site
CTAGAGGCATTTCATTATAGCTATGGCATTTCATTATAGCTATGGCATTTCATTATAGCTATGGCATTTC
ATTATAGCTATGGGCC
