>Addgene plasmid #40759 | mutpRL-TK 4xUTR | addgene partial sequence | sequence record 70939 | EBV-rev 5'-GTGGTTTGTCCAAACTCATC-3'
GGCCGCTCTAGGGCCCATAGCTATAATGAAATGCCATAGCTATAATGAAATGCCATAGCTATAATGAAAT
GCCATAGCTATAATGAAATGCCTCTAGAATTATTGTTCATTTTTGAGAACTCGCTCAACGAACGATTTGA
TATATTTTCCCATTTCATCAGGTGCATCTTCTTGCGAAAAATGAAGACCTTTTACTTTGACAAATTCAGT
ATTAGGAAACTTCTTGGCACCTTCAACAATAGCATTGGAAAAGAATCCTGGGTCCGATTCAATAAACATT
TTTGGTAAATCATCACTTGCACGTAGATAAGCATTATAATTCCTAACAATTTGTACAACGTCAGGTTTAC
CACCTTTTACTAACGGGATTTCACGAGGCCATGATAATGTTGGACGACGAACTTCACCTTTCTCTTTGAA
TGGTTCAAGATATGCTGCAAATTCTTCTGGTTCTAACTTTCTCATGATTTTTGATGGCAACATGGTTTCC
ACGAAGAAGTTATTCTCCAAAACCATTTTTTCTCCTTCTTCAGATTTGATCAACGCAATATCTTCTTCAA
TATCAGGCCATTCATCCCATGATTCAATCACATCTACTACACTTTCAGCGTGAACTATTGCTTTGATCTT
ATCTTGATGCTCATAGCTATAATGAAATGCCAAACAAGCACCCCAATCATGGCCGACAAAAATGATCTTC
TTTGGTAAATTAAGAAGTTCAAACCATGCAGTAAGATATTTGTAATGATCAAGTAACCTATAAGAACCAT
TACCAGATTTGCCTGATTTGCCCATACCAATAAGGTCTGGTATAATACACCGCGCTACTGGCTCAATATG
TGGCACAACATGTCGCCATAAATAAGAAGAGGCCGCGTTACCATGTAAAAAATAACAGCA
